Addgene plasmid #223175: pLentiRNAGuide_004-hU6-RfxCas13d-DR1-BsmBI-EFS-EGFP-P2A-Puro-WPRE
Purpose: For cloning of guide RNAs libraries compatible with RfxCas13d. Contains a 5' modified direct repeat. Clone using BsmBI. F overhang aaac. R overhang aaaa
Depositing lab: Neville Sanjana. Depositing organization: New York Genome Center. Publication: Low copy CRISPR-Cas13d mitigates collateral RNA cleavage. Hart SK, Wessels HH, Mendez-Mancilla A, Muller S, Drabavicius G, Choi O, Sanjana NE. bioRxiv [Preprint]. 2024 May 14:2024.05.13.594039. doi: 10.1101/2024.05.13.594039. PubMed 38798586.
Backbone
  Vector backbone: pLentiRNAGuide_001 - hU6-RfxCas13d-DR1-BsmBI-EFS-Puro-WPRE
  Vector type: Lentiviral
  Selectable markers: Puromycin
Growth in bacteria
  Bacterial resistance: Ampicillin, 100 μg/mL
  Growth temperature: 37°C
  Growth strain: NEB Stable
  Copy number: High Copy
Gene/Insert
  Gene/Insert name: hU6_Rfxcas13d-DR1_BsmBI
  Species: H. sapiens (human)
  Mutation: DR1 A>T
Terms and licenses: Academic/Nonprofit Terms; Industry Terms: Not Available to Industry
Depositor comments: Please visit https://doi.org/10.1101/2024.05.13.594039 for bioRxiv preprint.
How to cite: pLentiRNAGuide_004-hU6-RfxCas13d-DR1-BsmBI-EFS-EGFP-P2A-Puro-WPRE was a gift from Neville Sanjana (Addgene plasmid # 223175 ; http://n2t.net/addgene:223175 ; RRID:Addgene_223175)
