[The description below was written by a language model from this plasmid's Addgene catalogue record and pLannotate feature annotations shown in this document.]
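Description:
pLentiRNAGuide_004-hU6-RfxCas13d-DR1-BsmBI-EFS-EGFP-P2A-Puro-WPRE is a third-generation-style, self-inactivating HIV-1 lentiviral transfer plasmid for cloning guide RNAs or guide RNA libraries for the RNA-targeting nuclease RfxCas13d. It derives from the pLentiRNAGuide_001 backbone, with EGFP added to the selection cassette. In bacteria it is maintained by a high-copy ColE1/pUC-type origin and ampicillin resistance. The backbone also carries an f1 origin and an SV40/EM7-driven bleomycin/Zeocin resistance cassette lying outside the packaged viral region.

The viral genome is transcribed from a CMV enhancer/promoter fused to a truncated 5' LTR. It contains the Ψ packaging signal, a partial gag sequence, the RRE for Rev-dependent export and the cPPT/CTS, and it ends in a ΔU3 3' LTR followed by a bGH polyadenylation signal.

Two expression units lie between the LTRs. A human U6 RNA polymerase III promoter drives the RfxCas13d direct repeat, placed 5' of the spacer position and carrying an A>T change recorded as the DR1 modification. Spacer oligos are inserted downstream of the repeat at BsmBI sites using defined overhangs. The short SV40 small t antigen fragment annotated here is probably a spurious match within the cloning stuffer.

The second unit uses the EF-1α core (EFS) promoter to express EGFP linked to puromycin N-acetyltransferase through a P2A peptide, which is named in the construct title but not annotated. The feature table also shows a V5 tag immediately upstream of EGFP. A WPRE follows to boost transcript expression. Transduced cells can therefore be tracked or sorted by green fluorescence and selected with puromycin. The plasmid encodes no Cas13d, so the nuclease must be supplied separately. The associated work concerns Cas13d dosage and collateral RNA cleavage.
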