Features (pLannotate 1.2.2; 34 found; start..end, strand, type, name):
      1..241     +  promoter       U6 promoter: RNA polymerase III promoter for human U6 snRNA
    252..280     +  misc_RNA       RfxCas13d DR30: 5' processed 30-base direct repeat for an RfxCas13d gRNA (Konermann et al., 2018)
    313..331     +  CDS            small t antigen (fragment): SV40 (simian virus 40) small t antigen
    357..568     +  promoter       EF-1α core promoter: core promoter for human elongation factor EF-1α
    591..632     +  CDS            V5 tag: epitope tag from simian virus 5
    639..1352    +  CDS            EGFP: EGFP is a basic (constitutively fluorescent) green fluorescent protein published in 1996, derived from Aequorea victoria. It is reported to be a rapidly-maturing weak dimer with moderate acid sensitivity.
   1418..2015    +  CDS            PuroR (fragment): puromycin N-acetyltransferase; pac from Streptomyces; confers resistance to puromycin
   2031..2619    +  misc_feature   WPRE: woodchuck hepatitis virus posttranscriptional regulatory element
   2670..2689    +  misc_feature   cPPT/CTS (fragment): central polypurine tract and central termination sequence of HIV-1
   2691..2924    +  LTR            3' LTR (ΔU3): self-inactivating 3' long terminal repeat (LTR) from HIV-1
   2956..3180    +  polyA_signal   bGH poly(A) signal: bovine growth hormone polyadenylation signal
   3184..3205    +  promoter       SV40 promoter (fragment): SV40 enhancer and early promoter
   3226..3654    +  rep_origin     f1 ori (sequence partly withheld): f1 bacteriophage origin of replication; arrow indicates direction of (+) strand synthesis
   3668..3997    +  promoter       SV40 promoter: SV40 enhancer and early promoter
   4045..4092    +  promoter       EM7 promoter: synthetic bacterial promoter&nbsp
   4111..4485    +  CDS            BleoR: antibiotic-binding protein; Sh ble from Streptoalloteichus hindustanus; confers resistance to bleomycin, phleomycin, and Zeocin™
   4495..4620    +  CDS            ble (fragment): BLE_KLEPN - Experimental evidence at protein level: Swiss-Prot protein existence level 1. Binding protein with a strong affinity to the bleomycin family of antibiotics. Binds to CL990; an antimitotic-antibiotic compound. From Klebsiella pneumoniae.
   4615..4736    +  polyA_signal   SV40 poly(A) signal: SV40 polyadenylation signal
   4809..4825    -  protein_bind   lac operator: The lac repressor binds to the lac operator to inhibit transcription in E. coli. This inhibition can be relieved by adding lactose or isopropyl-β-D-thiogalactopyranoside (IPTG). lac repressor encoded by lacI
   4833..4863    -  promoter       lac promoter: promoter for the E. coli lac operon
   4878..4899    -  protein_bind   CAP binding site: CAP binding activates transcription in the presence of cAMP. E. coli catabolite activator protein
   4912..5004    -  CDS            lacI (fragment): lac repressor; lacI; The lac repressor binds to the lac operator to inhibit transcription in E. coli. This inhibition can be relieved by adding lactose or isopropyl-β-D-thiogalactopyranoside (IPTG).
   5187..5775    -  rep_origin     ori: high-copy-number ColE1/pMB1/pBR322/pUC origin of replication
   5946..6806    -  CDS            AmpR: β-lactamase; bla; confers resistance to ampicillin, carbenicillin, and related antibiotics
   6807..6911    -  promoter       AmpR promoter: bla
   6970..7022    -  misc_feature   bom (fragment): basis of mobility region from pBR322
   7177..7556    +  enhancer       CMV enhancer: human cytomegalovirus immediate early enhancer
   7557..7756    +  promoter       CMV promoter: human cytomegalovirus (CMV) immediate early promoter
   7774..7954    +  LTR            5' LTR (truncated): truncated 5' long terminal repeat (LTR) from HIV-1
   8001..8126    +  misc_feature   HIV-1 Ψ: packaging signal of human immunodeficiency virus type 1
   8110..8473    +  CDS            HIV-1 gag (fragment): gag protein from human immunodeficiency virus 1; gag
   8619..8852    +  misc_feature   RRE: The Rev response element (RRE) of HIV-1 allows for Rev-dependent mRNA export from the nucleus to the cytoplasm.
   9229..9329    +  CDS            Rev (fragment): human immunodeficiency virus 1 (HIV-1) Rev protein; rev; enhances nuclear export of unspliced and incompletely spliced viral mRNAs
   9379..9496    +  misc_feature   cPPT/CTS: central polypurine tract and central termination sequence of HIV-1
>Addgene plasmid #223175 | pLentiRNAGuide_004-hU6-RfxCas13d-DR1-BsmBI-EFS-EGFP-P2A-Puro-WPRE | addgene full sequence | sequence record 457165 | Addgene NGS Result
GAGGGCCTATTTCCCATGATTCCTTCATATTTGCATATACGATACAAGGCTGTTAGAGAGATAATTGGAA
TTAATTTGACTGTAAACACAAAGATATTAGTACAAAATACGTGACGTAGAAAGTAATAATTTCTTGGGTA
GTTTGCAGTTTTAAAATTATGTTTTAAAATGGACTATCATATGCTTACCGTAACTTGAAAGTATTTCGAT
TTCTTGGCTTTATATATCTTGTGGAAAGGACGAAACACCGTACCCCTACCAACTGGTCGGGGTTTGAAAC
GGAGACGGACGTCTCTTTTTTGAATTCGCTAGCTAGGTCTTGAAAGGAGTGGGAATTGACTCCGGTGCCC
GTCAGTGGGCAGAGCGCACATCGCCCACAGTCCCCGAGAAGTTGGGGGGAGGGGTCGGCAATTGATCCGG
TGCCTAGAGAAGGTGGCGCGGGGTAAACTGGGAAAGTGATGTCGTGTACTGGCTCCGCCTTTTTCCCGAG
GGTGGGGGAGAACCGTATATAAGTGCAGTAGTCGCCGTGAACGTTCTTTTTCGCAACGGGTTTGCCGCCA
GAACACAGGACCGGTTCTAGAGCCACCATGGGTAAGCCTATCCCTAACCCTCTCCTCGGTCTCGATTCTA
CGCGTACGGTGAGCAAGGGCGAGGAGCTGTTCACCGGGGTGGTGCCCATCCTGGTCGAGCTGGACGGCGA
CGTAAACGGCCACAAGTTCAGCGTGTCTGGCGAGGGCGAGGGCGATGCCACCTACGGCAAGCTGACCCTG
AAGTTCATCTGCACCACCGGCAAGCTGCCCGTGCCCTGGCCCACCCTCGTGACCACCCTGACCTACGGCG
TGCAGTGCTTCAGCCGCTACCCCGACCACATGAAGCAGCACGACTTCTTCAAGTCCGCCATGCCCGAAGG
CTACGTCCAGGAGCGCACCATCTTCTTCAAGGACGACGGCAACTACAAGACCCGCGCCGAGGTGAAGTTC
GAGGGCGACACCCTGGTGAACCGCATCGAGCTGAAGGGCATCGACTTCAAGGAGGACGGCAACATCCTGG
GGCACAAGCTGGAGTACAACTACAACAGCCACAACGTCTATATCATGGCCGACAAGCAGAAGAACGGCAT
CAAGGCGAACTTCAAGATCCGCCACAACATCGAGGACGGCAGCGTGCAGCTCGCCGACCACTACCAGCAG
AACACCCCCATCGGCGACGGCCCCGTGCTGCTGCCCGACAACCACTACCTGAGCACCCAGTCCGCCCTGA
GCAAAGACCCCAACGAGAAGCGCGATCACATGGTCCTGCTGGAGTTCGTGACCGCCGCCGGGATCACTCT
CGGCATGGACGAGCTGTACAAGGGATCCGGCGCAACAAACTTCTCTCTGCTGAAACAAGCCGGAGATGTC
GAAGAGAATCCTGGACCGACCGAGTACAAGCCCACGGTGCGCCTCGCCACCCGCGACGACGTCCCCAGGG
CCGTACGCACCCTCGCCGCCGCGTTCGCCGACTACCCCGCCACGCGCCACACCGTCGATCCGGACCGCCA
CATCGAGCGGGTCACCGAGCTGCAAGAACTCTTCCTCACGCGCGTCGGGCTCGACATCGGCAAGGTGTGG
GTCGCGGACGACGGCGCCGCGGTGGCGGTCTGGACCACGCCGGAGAGCGTCGAAGCGGGGGCGGTGTTCG
CCGAGATCGGCCCGCGCATGGCCGAGTTGAGCGGTTCCCGGCTGGCCGCGCAGCAACAGATGGAAGGCCT
CCTGGCGCCGCACCGGCCCAAGGAGCCCGCGTGGTTCCTGGCCACCGTCGGAGTCTCGCCCGACCACCAG
GGCAAGGGTCTGGGCAGCGCCGTCGTGCTCCCCGGAGTGGAGGCGGCCGAGCGCGCCGGGGTGCCCGCCT
TCCTGGAGACCTCCGCGCCCCGCAACCTCCCCTTCTACGAGCGGCTCGGCTTCACCGTCACCGCCGACGT
CGAGGTGCCCGAAGGACCGCGCACCTGGTGCATGACCCGCAAGCCCGGTGCCTGAACGCGTTAAGTCGAC
AATCAACCTCTGGATTACAAAATTTGTGAAAGATTGACTGGTATTCTTAACTATGTTGCTCCTTTTACGC
TATGTGGATACGCTGCTTTAATGCCTTTGTATCATGCTATTGCTTCCCGTATGGCTTTCATTTTCTCCTC
CTTGTATAAATCCTGGTTGCTGTCTCTTTATGAGGAGTTGTGGCCCGTTGTCAGGCAACGTGGCGTGGTG
TGCACTGTGTTTGCTGACGCAACCCCCACTGGTTGGGGCATTGCCACCACCTGTCAGCTCCTTTCCGGGA
CTTTCGCTTTCCCCCTCCCTATTGCCACGGCGGAACTCATCGCCGCCTGCCTTGCCCGCTGCTGGACAGG
GGCTCGGCTGTTGGGCACTGACAATTCCGTGGTGTTGTCGGGGAAATCATCGTCCTTTCCTTGGCTGCTC
GCCTGTGTTGCCACCTGGATTCTGCGCGGGACGTCCTTCTGCTACGTCCCTTCGGCCCTCAATCCAGCGG
ACCTTCCTTCCCGCGGCCTGCTGCCGGCTCTGCGGCCTCTTCCGCGTCTTCGCCTTCGCCCTCAGACGAG
TCGGATCTCCCTTTGGGCCGCCTCCCCGCGTCGACTTTAAGACCAATGACTTACAAGGCAGCTGTAGATC
TTAGCCACTTTTTAAAAGAAAAGGGGGGACTGGAAGGGCTAATTCACTCCCAACGAAGACAAGATCTGCT
TTTTGCTTGTACTGGGTCTCTCTGGTTAGACCAGATCTGAGCCTGGGAGCTCTCTGGCTAACTAGGGAAC
CCACTGCTTAAGCCTCAATAAAGCTTGCCTTGAGTGCTTCAAGTAGTGTGTGCCCGTCTGTTGTGTGACT
CTGGTAACTAGAGATCCCTCAGACCCTTTTAGTCAGTGTGGAAAATCTCTAGCAGGGCCCGTTTAAACCC
GCTGATCAGCCTCGACTGTGCCTTCTAGTTGCCAGCCATCTGTTGTTTGCCCCTCCCCCGTGCCTTCCTT
GACCCTGGAAGGTGCCACTCCCACTGTCCTTTCCTAATAAAATGAGGAAATTGCATCGCATTGTCTGAGT
AGGTGTCATTCTATTCTGGGGGGTGGGGTGGGGCAGGACAGCAAGGGGGAGGATTGGGAAGACAATAGCA
GGCATGCTGGGGATGCGGTGGGCTCTATGGCTTCTGAGGCGGAAAGAACCAGCTGGGGCTCTAGGGGGTA
TCCCC
[124 nt withheld, positions 3226-3349]
C
[91 nt withheld, positions 3351-3441]
A
[49 nt withheld, positions 3443-3491]
CCTTTGACGTTGGAGTCCACGTTCTTT
[37 nt withheld, positions 3519-3555]
ACCCTATCTCGGTCTATTCTTTTGATTTATAAGGGATTTTGCCGATTTCGGCCTATTGGTTAAAAAATGA
GCTGATTTAACAAAAATTTAACGCGAATTAATTCTGTGGAATGTGTGTCAGTTAGGGTGTGGAAAGTCCC
CAGGCTCCCCAGCAGGCAGAAGTATGCAAAGCATGCATCTCAATTAGTCAGCAACCAGGTGTGGAAAGTC
CCCAGGCTCCCCAGCAGGCAGAAGTATGCAAAGCATGCATCTCAATTAGTCAGCAACCATAGTCCCGCCC
CTAACTCCGCCCATCCCGCCCCTAACTCCGCCCAGTTCCGCCCATTCTCCGCCCCATGGCTGACTAATTT
TTTTTATTTATGCAGAGGCCGAGGCCGCCTCTGCCTCTGAGCTATTCCAGAAGTAGTGAGGAGGCTTTTT
TGGAGGCCTAGGCTTTTGCAAAAAGCTCCCGGGAGCTTGTATATCCATTTTCGGATCTGATCAGCACGTG
TTGACAATTAATCATCGGCATAGTATATCGGCATAGTATAATACGACAAGGTGAGGAACTAAACCATGGC
CAAGTTGACCAGTGCCGTTCCGGTGCTCACCGCGCGCGACGTCGCCGGAGCGGTCGAGTTCTGGACCGAC
CGGCTCGGGTTCTCCCGGGACTTCGTGGAGGACGACTTCGCCGGTGTGGTCCGGGACGACGTGACCCTGT
TCATCAGCGCGGTCCAGGACCAGGTGGTGCCGGACAACACCCTGGCCTGGGTGTGGGTGCGCGGCCTGGA
CGAGCTGTACGCCGAGTGGTCGGAGGTCGTGTCCACGAACTTCCGGGACGCCTCCGGGCCGGCCATGACC
GAGATCGGCGAGCAGCCGTGGGGGCGGGAGTTCGCCCTGCGCGACCCGGCCGGCAACTGCGTGCACTTCG
TGGCCGAGGAGCAGGACTGACACGTGCTACGAGATTTCGATTCCACCGCCGCCTTCTATGAAAGGTTGGG
CTTCGGAATCGTTTTCCGGGACGCCGGCTGGATGATCCTCCAGCGCGGGGATCTCATGCTGGAGTTCTTC
GCCCACCCCAACTTGTTTATTGCAGCTTATAATGGTTACAAATAAAGCAATAGCATCACAAATTTCACAA
ATAAAGCATTTTTTTCACTGCATTCTAGTTGTGGTTTGTCCAAACTCATCAATGTATCTTATCATGTCTG
TATACCGTCGACCTCTAGCTAGAGCTTGGCGTAATCATGGTCATAGCTGTTTCCTGTGTGAAATTGTTAT
CCGCTCACAATTCCACACAACATACGAGCCGGAAGCATAAAGTGTAAAGCCTGGGGTGCCTAATGAGTGA
GCTAACTCACATTAATTGCGTTGCGCTCACTGCCCGCTTTCCAGTCGGGAAACCTGTCGTGCCAGCTGCA
TTAATGAATCGGCCAACGCGCGGGGAGAGGCGGTTTGCGTATTGGGCGCTCATCCGCTTCCTCGCTCACT
GACTCGCTGCGCTCGGTCGTTCGGCTGCGGCGAGCGGTATCAGCTCACTCAAAGGCGGTAATACGGTTAT
CCACAGAATCAGGGGATAACGCAGGAAAGAACATGTGAGCAAAAGGCCAGCAAAAGGCCAGGAACCGTAA
AAAGGCCGCGTTGCTGGCGTTTTTCCATAGGCTCCGCCCCCCTGACGAGCATCACAAAAATCGACGCTCA
AGTCAGAGGTGGCGAAACCCGACAGGACTATAAAGATACCAGGCGTTTCCCCCTGGAAGCTCCCTCGTGC
GCTCTCCTGTTCCGACCCTGCCGCTTACCGGATACCTGTCCGCCTTTCTCCCTTCGGGAAGCGTGGCGCT
TTCTCATAGCTCACGCTGTAGGTATCTCAGTTCGGTGTAGGTCGTTCGCTCCAAGCTGGGCTGTGTGCAC
GAACCCCCCGTTCAGCCCGACCGCTGCGCCTTATCCGGTAACTATCGTCTTGAGTCCAACCCGGTAAGAC
ACGACTTATCGCCACTGGCAGCAGCCACTGGTAACAGGATTAGCAGAGCGAGGTATGTAGGCGGTGCTAC
AGAGTTCTTGAAGTGGTGGCCTAACTACGGCTACACTAGAAGAACAGTATTTGGTATCTGCGCTCTGCTG
AAGCCAGTTACCTTCGGAAAAAGAGTTGGTAGCTCTTGATCCGGCAAACAAACCACCGCTGGTAGCGGTG
GTTTTTTTGTTTGCAAGCAGCAGATTACGCGCAGAAAAAAAGGATCTCAAGAAGATCCTTTGATCTTTTC
TACGGGGTCTGACGCTCAGTGGAACGAAAACTCACGTTAAGGGATTTTGGTCATGAGATTATCAAAAAGG
ATCTTCACCTAGATCCTTTTAAATTAAAAATGAAGTTTTAAATCAATCTAAAGTATATATGAGTAAACTT
GGTCTGACAGTTACCAATGCTTAATCAGTGAGGCACCTATCTCAGCGATCTGTCTATTTCGTTCATCCAT
AGTTGCCTGACTCCCCGTCGTGTAGATAACTACGATACGGGAGGGCTTACCATCTGGCCCCAGTGCTGCA
ATGATACCGCGAGACCCACGCTCACCGGCTCCAGATTTATCAGCAATAAACCAGCCAGCCGGAAGGGCCG
AGCGCAGAAGTGGTCCTGCAACTTTATCCGCCTCCATCCAGTCTATTAATTGTTGCCGGGAAGCTAGAGT
AAGTAGTTCGCCAGTTAATAGTTTGCGCAACGTTGTTGCCATTGCTACAGGCATCGTGGTGTCACGCTCG
TCGTTTGGTATGGCTTCATTCAGCTCCGGTTCCCAACGATCAAGGCGAGTTACATGATCCCCCATGTTGT
GCAAAAAAGCGGTTAGCTCCTTCGGTCCTCCGATCGTTGTCAGAAGTAAGTTGGCCGCAGTGTTATCACT
CATGGTTATGGCAGCACTGCATAATTCTCTTACTGTCATGCCATCCGTAAGATGCTTTTCTGTGACTGGT
GAGTACTCAACCAAGTCATTCTGAGAATAGTGTATGCGGCGACCGAGTTGCTCTTGCCCGGCGTCAATAC
GGGATAATACCGCGCCACATAGCAGAACTTTAAAAGTGCTCATCATTGGAAAACGTTCTTCGGGGCGAAA
ACTCTCAAGGATCTTACCGCTGTTGAGATCCAGTTCGATGTAACCCACTCGTGCACCCAACTGATCTTCA
GCATCTTTTACTTTCACCAGCGTTTCTGGGTGAGCAAAAACAGGAAGGCAAAATGCCGCAAAAAAGGGAA
TAAGGGCGACACGGAAATGTTGAATACTCATACTCTTCCTTTTTCAATATTATTGAAGCATTTATCAGGG
TTATTGTCTCATGAGCGGATACATATTTGAATGTATTTAGAAAAATAAACAAATAGGGGTTCCGCGCACA
TTTCCCCGAAAAGTGCCACCTGACGTCGACGGATCGGGAGATCTCCCGATCCCCTATGGTGCACTCTCAG
TACAATCTGCTCTGATGCCGCATAGTTAAGCCAGTATCTGCTCCCTGCTTGTGTGTTGGAGGTCGCTGAG
TAGTGCGCGAGCAAAATTTAAGCTACAACAAGGCAAGGCTTGACCGACAATTGCATGAAGAATCTGCTTA
GGGTTAGGCGTTTTGCGCTGCTTCGCGATGTACGGGCCAGATATACGCGTTGACATTGATTATTGACTAG
TTATTAATAGTAATCAATTACGGGGTCATTAGTTCATAGCCCATATATGGAGTTCCGCGTTACATAACTT
ACGGTAAATGGCCCGCCTGGCTGACCGCCCAACGACCCCCGCCCATTGACGTCAATAATGACGTATGTTC
CCATAGTAACGCCAATAGGGACTTTCCATTGACGTCAATGGGTGGAGTATTTACGGTAAACTGCCCACTT
GGCAGTACATCAAGTGTATCATATGCCAAGTACGCCCCCTATTGACGTCAATGACGGTAAATGGCCCGCC
TGGCATTATGCCCAGTACATGACCTTATGGGACTTTCCTACTTGGCAGTACATCTACGTATTAGTCATCG
CTATTACCATGGTGATGCGGTTTTGGCAGTACATCAATGGGCGTGGATAGCGGTTTGACTCACGGGGATT
TCCAAGTCTCCACCCCATTGACGTCAATGGGAGTTTGTTTTGGCACCAAAATCAACGGGACTTTCCAAAA
TGTCGTAACAACTCCGCCCCATTGACGCAAATGGGCGGTAGGCGTGTACGGTGGGAGGTCTATATAAGCA
GCGCGTTTTGCCTGTACTGGGTCTCTCTGGTTAGACCAGATCTGAGCCTGGGAGCTCTCTGGCTAACTAG
GGAACCCACTGCTTAAGCCTCAATAAAGCTTGCCTTGAGTGCTTCAAGTAGTGTGTGCCCGTCTGTTGTG
TGACTCTGGTAACTAGAGATCCCTCAGACCCTTTTAGTCAGTGTGGAAAATCTCTAGCAGTGGCGCCCGA
ACAGGGACTTGAAAGCGAAAGGGAAACCAGAGGAGCTCTCTCGACGCAGGACTCGGCTTGCTGAAGCGCG
CACGGCAAGAGGCGAGGGGCGGCGACTGGTGAGTACGCCAAAAATTTTGACTAGCGGAGGCTAGAAGGAG
AGAGATGGGTGCGAGAGCGTCAGTATTAAGCGGGGGAGAATTAGATCGCGATGGGAAAAAATTCGGTTAA
GGCCAGGGGGAAAGAAAAAATATAAATTAAAACATATAGTATGGGCAAGCAGGGAGCTAGAACGATTCGC
AGTTAATCCTGGCCTGTTAGAAACATCAGAAGGCTGTAGACAAATACTGGGACAGCTACAACCATCCCTT
CAGACAGGATCAGAAGAACTTAGATCATTATATAATACAGTAGCAACCCTCTATTGTGTGCATCAAAGGA
TAGAGATAAAAGACACCAAGGAAGCTTTAGACAAGATAGAGGTAGAGCAAAACAAAAGTAAGACCACCGC
ACAGCAAGCGGCCGCTGATCTTCAGACCTGGAGGAGGAGATATGAGGGACAATTGGAGAAGTGAATTATA
TAAATATAAAGTAGTAAAAATTGAACCATTAGGAGTAGCACCCACCAAGGCAAAGAGAAGAGTGGTGCAG
AGAGAAAAAAGAGCAGTGGGAATAGGAGCTTTGTTCCTTGGGTTCTTGGGAGCAGCAGGAAGCACTATGG
GCGCAGCGTCAATGACGCTGACGGTACAGGCCAGACAATTATTGTCTGGTATAGTGCAGCAGCAGAACAA
TTTGCTGAGGGCTATTGAGGCGCAACAGCATCTGTTGCAACTCACAGTCTGGGGCATCAAGCAGCTCCAG
GCAAGAATCCTGGCTGTGGAAAGATACCTAAAGGATCAACAGCTCCTGGGGATTTGGGGTTGCTCTGGAA
AACTCATTTGCACCACTGCTGTGCCTTGGAATGCTAGTTGGAGTAATAAATCTCTGGAACAGATTTGGAA
TCACACGACCTGGATGGAGTGGGACAGAGAAATTAACAATTACACAAGCTTAATACACTCCTTAATTGAA
GAATCGCAAAACCAGCAAGAAAAGAATGAACAAGAATTATTGGAATTAGATAAATGGGCAAGTTTGTGGA
ATTGGTTTAACATAACAAATTGGCTGTGGTATATAAAATTATTCATAATGATAGTAGGAGGCTTGGTAGG
TTTAAGAATAGTTTTTGCTGTACTTTCTATAGTGAATAGAGTTAGGCAGGGATATTCACCATTATCGTTT
CAGACCCACCTCCCAACCCCGAGGGGACCCGACAGGCCCGAAGGAATAGAAGAAGAAGGTGGAGAGAGAG
ACAGAGACAGATCCATTCGATTAGTGAACGGATCGGCACTGCGTGCGCCAATTCTGCAGACAAATGGCAG
TATTCATCCACAATTTTAAAAGAAAAGGGGGGATTGGGGGGTACAGTGCAGGGGAAAGAATAGTAGACAT
AATAGCAACAGACATACAAACTAAAGAATTACAAAAACAAATTACAAAAATTCAAAATTTTCGGGTTTAT
TACAGGGACAGCAGAGATCCAGTTTGGTTAATTAAGGTACC
